>Addgene plasmid #123709 | MTK2_017 | addgene full sequence | sequence record 248615 | Addgene NGS Result
TCCGGTAAGCGGCAGGGTCGGAACAGGAGAGCGCACGAGGGAGCTTCCAGGGGGAAACGCCTGGTATCTT
TATAGTCCTGTCGGGTTTCGCCACCTCTGACTTGAGCGTCGATTTTTGTGATGCTCGTCAGGGGGGCGGA
GCCTATGGAAAAACGCCAGCAACGCGGCCTTTTTACGGTTCCTGGCCTTTTGCTGGCCTTTTGCTCACAT
GTTCTTTCCTGCGTTATCCCCTGATTCTGTGGATAACCGTAGTCGGTCTCAAACGGCGTGTACGGTGGGA
GGTCTATATAAGCAGAGCTGGTTTAGTGAACCGTCAGATCCGCTAGCGCTACCGGTCGCCACTATGTGAG
ACCAGACCAATAAAAAACGCCCGGCGGCAACCGAGCGTTCTGAACAAATCCAGATGGAGTTCTGAGGTCA
TTACTGGATCTATCAACAGGAGTCCAAGCGAGCTCGATATCAAATTACGCCCCGCCCTGCCACTCATCGC
AGTACTGTTGTAATTCATTAAGCATTCTGCCGACATGGAAGCCATCACAAACGGCATGATGAACCTGAAT
CGCCAGCGGCATCAGCACCTTGTCGCCTTGCGTATAATATTTGCCCATGGTGAAAACGGGGGCGAAGAAG
TTGTCCATATTGGCCACGTTTAAATCAAAACTGGTGAAACTCACCCAGGGATTGGCTGAAACGAAAAACA
TATTCTCAATAAACCCTTTAGGGAAATAGGCCAGGTTTTCACCGTAACACGCCACATCTTGCGAATATAT
GTGTAGAAACTGCCGGAAATCGTCGTGGTATTCACTCCAGAGCGATGAAAACGTTTCAGTTTGCTCATGG
AAAACGGTGTAACAAGGGTGAACACTATCCCATATCACCAGCTCACCGTCTTTCATTGCCATACGAAATT
CCGGATGAGCATTCATCAGGCGGGCAAGAATGTGAATAAAGGCCGGATAAAACTTGTGCTTATTTTTCTT
TACGGTCTTTAAAAAGGCCGTAATATCCAGCTGAACGGTCTGGTTATAGGTACATTGAGCAACTGACTGA
AATGCCTCAAAATGTTCTTTACGATGCCATTGGGATATATCAACGGTGGTATATCCAGTGATTTTTTTCT
CCATTTTAGCTTCCTTAGCTCCTGAAAATCTCGATAACTCAAAAAATACGCCCGGTAGTGATCTTATTTC
ATTATGGTGAAAGTTGGAACCTCTTACGTGCCCGATCAATCATGACCAAAATCCCTTAACGTGAGTTTTC
GTTCCACTGAGCGTCAGACCCCGTAGAAAAGATCAAAGGATCTTCTTGAGATCCTTTTTTTCTGCGCGTA
ATCTGCTGCTTGCAAACAAAAAAACCACCGCTACCAGCGGTGGTTTGTTTGCCGGATCAAGAGCTACCAA
CTCTTTTTCCGAAGGTAACTGGCTTCAGCAGAGCGCAGATACCAAATACTGTTCTTCTAGTGTAGCCGTA
GTTAGGCCACCACTTCAAGAACTCTGTAGCACCGCCTACATACCTCGCTCTGCTAATCCTGTTACCAGTG
GCTGCTGCCAGTGGCGATAAGTCGTGTCTTACCGGGTTGGACTCAAGACGATAGTTACCGGATAAGGCGC
AGCGGTCGGGCTGAACGGGGGGTTCGTGCACACAGCCCAGCTTGGAGCGAACGACCTACACCGAACTGAG
ATACCTACAGCGTGAGCTATGAGAAAGCGCCACGCTTCCCGAAGGGAGAAAGGCGGACAGGTA
Features (pLannotate 1.2.2; 5 found; start..end, strand, type, name):
    265..299     +  promoter       minimal CMV promoter (fragment): human cytomegalovirus (CMV) immediate early promoter
    360..394     -  terminator     lambda t0 terminator: minimal transcription terminator from phage lambda (Scholtissek and Grosse, 1987)
    468..1124    -  CDS            cat: CAT_ECOLX - Experimental evidence at protein level: Swiss-Prot protein existence level 1. This enzyme is an effector of chloramphenicol resistance in bacteria. From Escherichia coli. This protein is used as a marker in many commonly used cloning vectors, such as pACYC184.
   1125..1222    -  promoter       cat promoter: promoter of the E. coli cat gene encoding chloramphenicol acetyltransferase
   1306..151     +  rep_origin     ori (across the origin): high-copy-number ColE1/pMB1/pBR322/pUC origin of replication
