[The description below was written by a language model from this plasmid's Addgene catalogue record and pLannotate feature annotations shown in this document.]
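Description:
MTK2_017 is a small (about 1.7 kb) part plasmid from the Mammalian Toolkit (MTK), a modular hierarchical cloning system for building genetic circuits in mammalian cells. It is built on the MTK0_027 part-entry backbone and, although catalogued as a mammalian expression vector, it is not an expression construct in itself. It serves as a storage and donor plasmid for a single regulatory element. In E. coli it is maintained through a high-copy ColE1/pUC-type origin of replication and selected with chloramphenicol. Resistance comes from the cat (chloramphenicol acetyltransferase) gene, which is driven by its native promoter and followed by a phage lambda t0 terminator. No mammalian selection marker, coding sequence or polyadenylation signal is annotated.

The payload is pCMV-B, a truncated version of the human cytomegalovirus immediate-early promoter, formatted as a Type 2 part, the position reserved for promoters in the MTK scheme. The automated annotation recognises only a short fragment matching the minimal CMV promoter, which is consistent with a shortened variant rather than the full enhancer/promoter. The exact extent of the truncation and its relative strength are not stated in the record. The insert was placed into the backbone through BsmBI sites that were destroyed during cloning, as is usual for Golden Gate-style part domestication.

The plasmid is intended to supply this promoter for assembly with other MTK part types into complete mammalian transcriptional units. A truncated CMV variant adds to the choice of promoters available when constructing synthetic circuits.
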