Addgene plasmid #123709: MTK2_017
Purpose: Encodes truncated pCMV as a Type 2 part to be used in the MTK system
Depositing lab: Hana El-Samad. Depositing organization: University of California, San Francisco (UCSF). Publication: A Toolkit for Rapid Modular Construction of Biological Circuits in Mammalian Cells. Fonseca JP, Bonny AR, Kumar GR, Ng AH, Town J, Wu QC, Aslankoohi E, Chen SY, Dods G, Harrigan P, Osimiri LC, Kistler AL, El-Samad H. ACS Synth Biol. 2019 Nov 15;8(11):2593-2606. doi: 10.1021/acssynbio.9b00322. Epub 2019 Nov 5. PubMed 31686495.
Backbone
  Vector backbone: MTK0_027
  Vector type: Mammalian Expression
Growth in bacteria
  Bacterial resistance: Chloramphenicol, 25 μg/mL
  Growth temperature: 37°C
  Growth strain: DH5alpha
  Copy number: Unknown
Gene/Insert
  Gene/Insert name: pCMV-B
  Cloning method: Restriction Enzyme; 5′ cloning site BsmBI (destroyed during cloning); 3′ cloning site BsmBI (destroyed during cloning)
Terms and licenses: Academic/Nonprofit Terms; Industry Terms: Not Available to Industry
Depositor comments: Type 2 parts are promoters in the MTK. Promotor sequence from https://doi.org/10.1016/j.ab.2012.06.001 Please visit https://www.biorxiv.org/content/10.1101/506188v2 for BioRxiv preprint
How to cite: MTK2_017 was a gift from Hana El-Samad (Addgene plasmid # 123709 ; http://n2t.net/addgene:123709 ; RRID:Addgene_123709)
